Addgene plasmid #156505: pD649-HAsp-CD83-Fc(DAPA)-AviTag-6xHis
Purpose: Mammalian expression of cell-surface protein extracellular domain fused to Fc(DAPA)-Avi-6xHis. Protein is secreted from cells.
Depositing lab: Chris Garcia. Depositing organization: Stanford University. Publication: A Human IgSF Cell-Surface Interactome Reveals a Complex Network of Protein-Protein Interactions. Wojtowicz WM, Vielmetter J, Fernandes RA, Siepe DH, Eastman CL, Chisholm GB, Cox S, Klock H, Anderson PW, Rue SM, Miller JJ, Glaser SM, Bragstad ML, Vance J, Lam AW, Lesley SA, Zinn K, Garcia KC. Cell. 2020 Aug 20;182(4):1027-1043.e17. doi: 10.1016/j.cell.2020.07.025. PubMed 32822567.
Backbone
  Vector backbone: pD649
  Backbone size w/o insert (bp): 6106
  Vector type: Mammalian Expression
Growth in bacteria
  Bacterial resistance: Ampicillin, 100 μg/mL
  Growth temperature: 37°C
  Growth strain: DH5alpha
  Copy number: High Copy
Gene/Insert
  Gene/Insert name: CD83
  Species: H. sapiens (human)
  Insert size (bp): 375
  Mutation: Fc region of human IgG contains D265A and P329A mutations (DAPA)
  Entrez Gene: CD83 (a.k.a. BL11, HB15)
  Promoter: CMV/SP6
  Tag / fusion protein: Fc(DAPA)-AviTag-6xHis (C terminal on backbone)
  Cloning method: Restriction Enzyme; 5′ cloning site GCGGCCGC (not destroyed); 3′ cloning site GGCGCGCC (not destroyed)
  Sequencing primers: 5′ ATTTAGGTGACACTATAG; 3′ CACGTACCAGTTGAACTTCACC
Resource information
  A portion of this plasmid was derived from a plasmid made by: synthesis by ThermoFisher
Terms and licenses: Academic/Nonprofit Terms; Industry Terms: Not Available to Industry
Depositor comments: Some plasmids in this collection may have an IS4-like element ISVsa5 family transposase upstream of the CMV promoter.
How to cite: pD649-HAsp-CD83-Fc(DAPA)-AviTag-6xHis was a gift from Chris Garcia (Addgene plasmid # 156505 ; http://n2t.net/addgene:156505 ; RRID:Addgene_156505)
