[The description below was written by a language model from this plasmid's Addgene catalogue record and pLannotate feature annotations shown in this document.]
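Description:
pD649-HAsp-CD83-Fc(DAPA)-AviTag-6xHis is a mammalian expression plasmid built on the pD649 backbone for producing the extracellular domain of human CD83 as a secreted Fc fusion protein. It is maintained in E. coli at high copy through a ColE1/pUC-type origin and selected with ampicillin via the β-lactamase gene. The sequenced record is about 6.5 kb, consistent with the stated backbone plus the 375 bp insert.

Expression is driven by the CMV immediate-early enhancer and promoter, followed by a fragment of CMV intron A. An SP6 promoter sits just upstream of the coding region, and a bGH polyadenylation signal terminates the transcript. The open reading frame begins with a signal peptide; the name indicates "HAsp", although the automated annotation matches a short stretch to an immunoglobulin heavy chain signal sequence. The CD83 ectodomain follows, cloned between retained NotI and AscI sites, and is joined to a human IgG1 Fc region. This Fc carries the D265A and P329A (DAPA) substitutions, which are generally used to reduce Fc effector binding. At the C terminus the backbone supplies an AviTag for site-specific enzymatic biotinylation and a 6xHis tag for metal-affinity purification; these short tags are not called in the feature table.

A second cassette with SV40 and EM7 promoters, an SV40 poly(A) signal, and fragments annotated as puromycin and bleomycin-family resistance genes suggests a mammalian selection marker, but the record does not state one. The plasmid belongs to a collection used to map human IgSF cell-surface protein interactions. The depositor notes that some members may carry an IS4-like transposase upstream of the CMV promoter, though none is annotated here.
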