Features (pLannotate 1.2.2; 21 found; start..end, strand, type, name):
    140..187     -  promoter       EM7 promoter: synthetic bacterial promoter&nbsp
    235..564     -  promoter       SV40 promoter: SV40 enhancer and early promoter
    578..686     -  rep_origin     f1 ori (fragment): f1 bacteriophage origin of replication; arrow indicates direction of (+) strand synthesis
    687..798     -  polyA_signal   bGH poly(A) signal: bovine growth hormone polyadenylation signal
   1013..1690    -  CDS            IGHG1 (fragment): IGHG1_HUMAN - Experimental evidence at protein level: Swiss-Prot protein existence level 1. Constant region of immunoglobulin heavy chains. Immunoglobulins, also known as antibodies, are membrane-bound or secreted glycoproteins produced by B lymphocytes. In the recognition phase of humoral immunity, the membrane-bound immunoglobulins serve as receptors which, upon binding of a specific antigen, trigger the clonal expansion and differentiation of B lymphocytes into immunoglobulins- secreting plasma cells. Secreted immunoglobulins mediate the effector phase of humoral immunity, which results in
   1706..2089    -  CDS            CD83 (fragment): CD83_HUMAN - Experimental evidence at protein level: Swiss-Prot protein existence level 1. May play a significant role in antigen presentation or the cellular interactions that follow lymphocyte activation. From Homo sapiens (Human).
   2189..2226    -  CDS            IgH signal sequence (fragment): signal sequence from the mouse immunoglobulin heavy chain variable region
   2230..2248    -  promoter       SP6 promoter: promoter for bacteriophage SP6 RNA polymerase
   2300..2343    -  intron         CMV intron (fragment): modified intron A from human cytomegalovirus
   2479..2682    -  promoter       CMV promoter: human cytomegalovirus (CMV) immediate early promoter
   2683..2986    -  enhancer       CMV enhancer: human cytomegalovirus immediate early enhancer
   3229..3245    -  protein_bind   lac operator: The lac repressor binds to the lac operator to inhibit transcription in E. coli. This inhibition can be relieved by adding lactose or isopropyl-β-D-thiogalactopyranoside (IPTG). lac repressor encoded by lacI
   3701..3720    +  CDS            lacZα (fragment): LacZα fragment of β-galactosidase; lacZ fragment
   3745..3762    -  terminator     rrnB T2 terminator (fragment): transcription terminator T2 from the E. coli rrnB gene
   3987..4575    -  rep_origin     ori: high-copy-number ColE1/pMB1/pBR322/pUC origin of replication
   4686..4710    +  CDS            KanR (fragment): aminoglycoside phosphotransferase; aph(3')-Ia; confers resistance to kanamycin
   4740..4836    +  promoter       AmpR promoter (fragment): bla
   4839..5699    +  CDS            AmpR: β-lactamase; bla; confers resistance to ampicillin, carbenicillin, and related antibiotics
   5752..5873    -  polyA_signal   SV40 poly(A) signal: SV40 polyadenylation signal
   5868..5993    -  CDS            ble (fragment): BLE_KLEPN - Experimental evidence at protein level: Swiss-Prot protein existence level 1. Binding protein with a strong affinity to the bleomycin family of antibiotics. Binds to CL990; an antimitotic-antibiotic compound. From Klebsiella pneumoniae.
   6003..121     -  CDS            PuroR (fragment) (across the origin): puromycin N-acetyltransferase; pac from Streptomyces; confers resistance to puromycin
>Addgene plasmid #156505 | pD649-HAsp-CD83-Fc(DAPA)-AviTag-6xHis | addgene full sequence | sequence record 368832 | Addgene NGS Result
GGTCCGGATCGACGGTGTGGCGCGTGGCGGGGTAGTCGGCGAACGCGGCGGCGAGGGTGCGTACGGCCCT
GGGGACGTCGTCGCGGGTGGCGAGGCGCACCGTGGGCTTGTACTCGGTCATGGTTTAGTTCCTCACCTTG
TCGTATTATACTATGCCGATATACTATGCCGATGATTAATTGTCAACACGTGCTGATCAGATCCGAAAAT
GGATATACAAGCTCCCGGGAGCTTTTTGCAAAAGCCTAGGCCTCCAAAAAAGCCTCCTCACTACTTCTGG
AATAGCTCAGAGGCAGAGGCGGCCTCGGCCTCTGCATAAATAAAAAAAATTAGTCAGCCATGGGGCGGAG
AATGGGCGGAACTGGGCGGAGTTAGGGGCGGGATGGGCGGAGTTAGGGGCGGGACTATGGTTGCTGACTA
ATTGAGATGCATGCTTTGCATACTTCTGCCTGCTGGGGAGCCTGGGGACTTTCCACACCTGGTTGCTGAC
TAATTGAGATGCATGCTTTGCATACTTCTGCCTGCTGGGGAGCCTGGGGACTTTCCACACCCTAACTGAC
ACACATTCCACAGAATTAATTCGCGTTAAATTTTTGTTAAATCAGCTCATTTTTTAACCAATAGGCCGAA
ATCGGCAAAATCCCTTATAAATCAAAAGAATAGACCGAGATAGGGTTGAGTGTTGTGATGCAATTTCCTC
ATTTTATTAGGAAAGGACAGTGGGAGTGGCACCTTCCAGGGTCAAGGAAGGCACGGGGGAGGGGCAAACA
ACAGATGGCTGGCAACTAGAAGGCACAGTCGAGGCTGATTTTCTCTATCTATTTATTTTACTACTCAAGA
CTATCTTGCAAAGTAGAAGAACCCTGTCTGCAGTATGACGACCGTGTATACCCGATTGGCTTACCGGGTA
ACGCGTTGTGCCAGTGACTACAGGCCGGCCTTAGTGGTGATGGTGGTGGTGTTCATGCCACTCAATCTTC
TGAGCCTCGAAAATATCATTAAGACCGCTGCCGCCGGGGCTCAGGCTCAGGGACTTCTGGGTGTAGTGGT
TGTGCAGGGCCTCGTGCATCACGCTGCAGCTGAACACGTTGCCCTGCTGCCACCTGGACTTGTCCACGGT
CAGCTTGCTGTACAGGAAGAAGCTGCCGTCGCTGTCCAGCACTGGGGGGGTGGTCTTGTAGTTGTTCTCG
GGCTGGCCGTTGCTCTCCCACTCCACGGCGATATCGCTGGGGTAGAAGCCCTTCACCAGACAGGTCAGGG
ACACCTGGTTCTTGGTCATCTCCTCCCGGCTGGGGGGCAGGGTGTACACCTGGGGCTCCCGTGGCTGGCC
CTTGGCCTTGCTGATTGTCTTTTCGATTGGGGCAGCCAGGGCCTTGTTGGAGACTTTGCACTTGTATTCT
TTGCCGTTCAGCCAGTCCTGGTGCAGCACGGTCAGCACGGACACCACCCTGTAGGTGCTGTTGTACTGCT
CCTCTCTGGGCTTGGTCTTGGCGTTGTGCACCTCCACGCCGTCCACGTACCAGTTGAACTTCACCTCTGG
GTCCTCGTGGGACACGGCCACCACCACGCAGGTCACCTCGGGGGTCCTGCTGATCATCAGGGTGTCCTTG
GGCTTGGGGGGGAACAGGAACACGGAAGGCCCTCCCAGCAGTTCTGGAGCTGGGCAGGGGGGGCAGGTGT
GGGTCTTGTCGCCGCCCGGCGCGCCTTCGGCGCGGTACTTCTTGAAGGTTTCCTCTTTCCGCTGAGCGGG
ACAGCCGGTCACTCTCAGGATCACTTTGCCGCTCAGATTTCTCTGGCCATCGGGGTCCTGCAGGGTACAT
CTGTAGGTGCCGCTGTTGCAGCTGGTGGTGTTCCGGATCTTCAGGCTGTAGGGCCTCTCATTAGGGGCGT
CGAAGCTGCCGTTCTGGCCTTTCTGGTGGTAGTGCTGGCCTCTCAGGTGATCTTCTTGAGGGGTTTCCAT
CCGTTCCTCGCCGCCTTCCAGCAGCTTAACCCAAGACACGGTGTATGGCACCTGAGGGTCCCAAGGAGCT
GTACAAGGCAGGTCCACGTCCTCGCTACAGGCCACTTTCACTTCAGGTGTGGCGGCCGCAGCGAACACCA
GGCAGAAGATGTAGCTCAGGGCAATGATGGTCTTCATGGTGGCGCTAGCAGGCGCGTTTTCGATAGAACC
GAGGTGCAGTTGGACCTGGGAGTGGACACCTGTGGAGAGAAAGGCAAAGTGGATGTTATTCTATAGTGTC
ACCTAAATCGTATGTGTATGATACATAAGGTTATGTATTAATTGTAGCCGCGTTCTAACGAAGCCAAGGG
GGTGGGCCTATAGACTCTATAGGCGGTACTTACGTCACTCTTGGCACGGGGAATCCGCGTTCCAATGCAC
CGTTCCCGGCCGCGGAGGCTGGATCGGTCCCGGTGTCTTCTATGGAGGTCAAAACAGCGTGGATGGCGTC
TCCAGGCGATCTGACGGTTCACTAAACGAGCTCTGCTTATATAGACCTCCCACCGTACACGCCTACCGCC
CATTTGCGTCAATGGGGCGGAGTTGTTACGACATTTTGGAAAGTCCCGTTGATTTTGGTGCCAAAACAAA
CTCCCATTGACGTCAATGGGGTGGAGACTTGGAAATCCCCGTGAGTCAAACCGCTATCCACGCCCATTGA
TGTACTGCCAAAACCGCATCACCATGGTAATAGCGATGACTAATACGTAGATGTACTGCCAAGTAGGAAA
GTCCCATAAGGTCATGTACTGGGCATAATGCCAGGCGGGCCATTTACCGTCATTGACGTCAATAGGGGGC
GTACTTGGCATATGATACACTTGATGTACTGCCAAGTGGGCAGTTTACCGTAAATACTCCACCCATTGAC
GTCAATGGAAAGTCCCTATTGGCGTTACTATGGGAACATACGTCATTATTGACGTCAATGGGCGGGGGTC
GTTGGGCGGTCAGCCAGGCGGGCCATTTACCGTAAGTTATGTAACGCGGAACTCCATATATGGGCTATGA
ACTAATGACCCCGTAATTGATTACTATTAATAACTAGTCAATAATCAATGCCAACATGGCGGTCATATTG
GACATGAGCCAATATAAATGTACATATTATGATATAGATACAACGTATGCAATGGCCAATAGCCAATATT
GATTTATGCTATATAACCAATGAATAATATGGCTAATGGCCAATATTGAGTCAACGCCACTGTGCATGAA
GCTCGTAATTGTTATCCGCTCACAATTAAGGGCGACACAAAATTTATTCTAAATGATAATAAATACTGAT
AACATCTTATAGTTTGTATTATATTTTGTATTATCGTTGACATGTATAATTTTGATATCAAAAACTGATT
TTCCCTTTATTATTTTCGAGATTTATTTTCTTAATTCTCTTTAACAAACTAGAAATATTGTATATACAAA
AAATCATAAATAATAGATGAATAGTTTAATTATAGGTGTTCATCAATCGAAAAAGCAACGTATCTTATTT
AAAGTGCGTTGCTTTTTTCTCATTTATAAGGTTAAATAATTCTCATATATCAAGCAAAGTGACAGGCGCC
CTTAAATATTCTGACAAATGCTCTTTCCCTAAACTCCCCCCATAAAAAAACCCGCCGAAGCGGGTTTTTA
CGTTATTTGCGGATTAACGATTACTCGTTATCAGAACCGCCCAGGGGGCCCGAGCTTAAGACTGGCCGTC
GTTTTACAACACAGAAAGAGTTTGTAGAAACGCAAAAAGGCCATCCGTCAGGGGCCTTCTGCTTAGTTTG
ATGCCTGGCAGTTCCCTACTCTCGCCTTCCGCTTCCTCGCTCACTGACTCGCTGCGCTCGGTCGTTCGGC
TGCGGCGAGCGGTATCAGCTCACTCAAAGGCGGTAATACGGTTATCCACAGAATCAGGGGATAACGCAGG
AAAGAACATGTGAGCAAAAGGCCAGCAAAAGGCCAGGAACCGTAAAAAGGCCGCGTTGCTGGCGTTTTTC
CATAGGCTCCGCCCCCCTGACGAGCATCACAAAAATCGACGCTCAAGTCAGAGGTGGCGAAACCCGACAG
GACTATAAAGATACCAGGCGTTTCCCCCTGGAAGCTCCCTCGTGCGCTCTCCTGTTCCGACCCTGCCGCT
TACCGGATACCTGTCCGCCTTTCTCCCTTCGGGAAGCGTGGCGCTTTCTCATAGCTCACGCTGTAGGTAT
CTCAGTTCGGTGTAGGTCGTTCGCTCCAAGCTGGGCTGTGTGCACGAACCCCCCGTTCAGCCCGACCGCT
GCGCCTTATCCGGTAACTATCGTCTTGAGTCCAACCCGGTAAGACACGACTTATCGCCACTGGCAGCAGC
CACTGGTAACAGGATTAGCAGAGCGAGGTATGTAGGCGGTGCTACAGAGTTCTTGAAGTGGTGGGCTAAC
TACGGCTACACTAGAAGAACAGTATTTGGTATCTGCGCTCTGCTGAAGCCAGTTACCTTCGGAAAAAGAG
TTGGTAGCTCTTGATCCGGCAAACAAACCACCGCTGGTAGCGGTGGTTTTTTTGTTTGCAAGCAGCAGAT
TACGCGCAGAAAAAAAGGATCTCAAGAAGATCCTTTGATCTTTTCTACGGGGTCTGACGCTCAGTGGAAC
GACGCGCGCGTAACTCACGTTAAGGGATTTTGGTCATGAGCAAGGGGTGTTATGAGCCATATTCAGGTAT
AAATGGGCTCGCGATAATGTTCAGAATTGGTTAATTGGTTGTAACACTGACCCCTATTTGTTTATTTTTC
TAAATACATTCAAATATGTATCCGCTCATGAGACAATAACCCTGATAAATGCTTCAATAATATTGAAAAA
GGAAGAATATGAGTATTCAACATTTCCGTGTCGCCCTTATTCCCTTTTTTGCGGCATTTTGCCTTCCTGT
TTTTGCTCACCCAGAAACGCTGGTGAAAGTAAAAGATGCTGAAGATCAGTTGGGTGCACGAGTGGGTTAC
ATCGAACTGGATCTCAACAGCGGTAAGATCCTTGAGAGTTTTCGCCCCGAAGAACGTTTTCCAATGATGA
GCACTTTTAAAGTTCTGCTATGTGGCGCGGTATTATCCCGTATTGACGCCGGGCAAGAGCAACTCGGTCG
CCGCATACACTATTCTCAGAATGACTTGGTTGAGTACTCACCAGTCACAGAAAAGCATCTTACGGATGGC
ATGACAGTAAGAGAATTATGCAGTGCTGCCATAACCATGAGTGATAACACTGCGGCCAACTTACTTCTGA
CAACGATCGGAGGACCGAAGGAGCTAACCGCTTTTTTGCACAACATGGGGGATCATGTAACTCGCCTTGA
TCGTTGGGAACCGGAGCTGAATGAAGCCATACCAAACGACGAGCGTGACACCACGATGCCTGTAGCGATG
GCAACAACGTTGCGCAAACTATTAACTGGCGAACTACTTACTCTAGCTTCCCGGCAACAATTAATAGACT
GGATGGAGGCGGATAAAGTTGCAGGACCACTTCTGCGCTCGGCCCTTCCGGCTGGCTGGTTTATTGCTGA
TAAATCCGGAGCCGGTGAGCGTGGTTCTCGCGGTATCATCGCAGCGCTGGGGCCAGATGGTAAGCCCTCC
CGTATCGTAGTTATCTACACGACGGGGAGTCAGGCAACTATGGATGAACGAAATAGACAGATCGCTGAGA
TAGGTGCCTCACTGATTAAGCATTGGTAATGACCATGATTACGCCAAGCTCTAGCTAGAGGTCGACGGTA
TACAGACATGATAAGATACATTGATGAGTTTGGACAAACCACAACTAGAATGCAGTGAAAAAAATGCTTT
ATTTGTGAAATTTGTGATGCTATTGCTTTATTTGTAACCATTATAAGCTGCAATAAACAAGTTGGGGTGG
GCGAAGAACTCCAGCATGAGATCCCCGCGCTGGAGGATCATCCAGCCGGCGTCCCGGAAAACGATTCCGA
AGCCCAACCTTTCATAGAAGGCGGCGGTGGAATCGAAATCTCGTAGCACGTGTCAGGCACCGGGCTTGCG
GGTCATGCACCAGGTGCGCGGTCCTTCGGGCACCTCGACGTCGGCGGTGACGGTGAAGCCGAGCCGCTCG
TAGAAGGGGAGGTTGCGGGGCGCGGATGTCTCCAGGAAGGCGGGCACCCCGGCGCGCTCGGCCGCCTCCA
CTCCGGGGAGCACGACGGCGCTGCCCAGACCCTTGCCCTGGTGGTCGGGCGAGACGCCGACGGTGGCCAG
GAACCACGCGGGCTCCTTGGGCCGGTGCGGCGCCAGGAGGCCTTCCATCTGTTGCTGCGCGGCCAGCCGG
GAACCGCTCAACTCGGCCATGCGCGGGCCGATCTCGGCGAACACCGCCCCCGCTTCGACGCTCTCCGGCG
TGGTCCAGACCGCCACCGCGGCGCCGTCGTCCGCGACCCACACCTTGCCGATGTCGAGCCCGACGCGCGT
GAGGAAGAGTTCTTGCAGCTCGGTGACCCGCTCGATGTGGC
